>Addgene plasmid #202341 | 70.b_pSTC0-zeo | addgene full sequence | sequence record 405953 | Addgene NGS Result
GTATCTCAGTTCGGTGTAGGTCGTTCGCTCCAAGCTGGGCTGTGTGCACGAACCCCCCGTTCAGCCCGAC
CGCTGCGCCTTATCCGGTAACTATCGTCTTGAGTCCAACCCGGTAAGACACGACTTATCGCCACTGGCAG
CAGCCACTGGTAACAGGATTAGCAGAGCGAGGTATGTAGGCGGTGCTACAGAGTTCTTGAAGTGGTGGCC
TAACTACGGCTACACTAGAAGAACAGTATTTGGTATCTGCGCTCTGCTGAAGCCAGTTACCTTCGGAAAA
AGAGTTGGTAGCTCTTGATCCGGCAAACAAACCACCGCTGGTAGCGGTGGTTTTTTTGTTTGCAAGCAGC
AGATTACGCGCAGAAAAAAAGGATCTCAAGAAGATCCTTTGATCTTTTCTACGGGGTCTGACGCTCAGTG
GAACGAAAACTCACGTTAAGGGATTTTGGTCATGAGATTATCAAAAAGGATCTTCACCTAGATCCTTTTA
AATTAAAAATGAAGTTTTAAATCAATCTAAAGTATATATGAGTAAACTTGGTCTGACAGCTCGAGTCCCG
TCAAGTCAGCGTAATGCTCTGCCAGTGTTACAACCAATTAACCAATTCTGATCAGTCCTGCTCCTCGGCC
ACGAAGTGCACGCAGTTGCCGGCCGGGTCGCGCAGGGCGAACTCCCGCCCCCACGGCTGCTCGCCGATCT
CGGTCATGGCCGGCCCGGAGGCGTCCCGGAAGTTCGTGGACACGACCTCCGACCACTCGGCGTACAGCTC
GTCCAGGCCGCGCACCCACACCCAGGCCAGGGTGTTGTCCGGCACCACCTGGTCCTGGACCGCGCTGATG
AACAGGGTCACGTCGTCCCGGACCACACCGGCGAAGTCGTCCTCCACGAAGTCCCGGGAGAACCCGAGCC
GGTCGGTCCAGAACTCGACCGCTCCGGCGACGTCGCGCGCGGTGAGCACCGGAACGGCACTGGTCAACTT
GGCCATAACACCCCTTGTATTACTGTTTATGTAAGCAGACAGTTTTATTGTTCATGATGATATATTTTTA
TCTTGTGCAATGTAACATCAGAGATTTTGAGACACAACGTGGCTTTGTTGAATAAATCGAACTTTTGCTG
AGTTGAAGGATCAGCTCGAGTTACCAATGCTTTGCAACAGCACGACCGACCTCAGCTAATGCAGCATTTC
GTTCTGCTAAAGTTGCCGGAGTCCCCGTCAAGTAAGCGGCTACCACTATAGGAGCACGACCCGGTGGCCA
CAGAACACCAATGTCGTTGCGAGACCCACGCTCACCGGTTCCAGTTTTATCAGCAATACGCCAGCCAGCC
GGAAGGCCAGCGCGCAGGCGAGTTCCACCAACACGATTCGCTAACATCCAAGCAGTTAATTGTTGCCGGG
AAGCGGGTGAAAGAGCTTCGCCCAATAATAGTTTGCGCAACGTAGCTGCCATTGCTGCAGGGGTCGTGGT
GTCACGCTCGTCGCCTGGGACGGCTTCATTCAGAGCCGGTTCTATACGATCAAGGCGAGTAGTAGCATCC
CCTAAGCCTCTCAAATAAGCGGTTAGGCCAGCCGGTCCTCCCACCGTAGCCAGAAGTAAGTTGGCAGCAG
TGTTATCACTTAAGGTTATGGCAGCCTCGCATAATTCCCCTACTGTCATGCCATCAGCAAGATGCTTTTC
TGTGACTGGTGAGTACTCAACCAAGTCTGCTGCAGTATATCTTATGCGGCGTGCGAGTTGCTCTTGCCCG
GCGTCAACACGGGATAATACCGCACCACATAGCAGAACTTTAAAAGTGCTCATTAATGGAAAACGTTCAT
CAGCGCGATATCCCTCAAGGGTACGACCGCTCGCAGTATCCAGAACAGCTACACCTAATCGTGCACCTAC
ACGTGCTTCGATATCACGCAAACGCACCAGCGTTTCTGGGTGAGCAAAAACAGGAAGGCAAAATGCCGCA
AAAAAGGGAATAAGGGCGACACGAAAATGTTGAATACTCATACTCTTCCTTTTTCAATATTATTGAAGCA
TTTATCAGGGTTATTGTCTCATGAGCGGATACATATTTGAATGTATTTAGAAAAATAAACAAATAGGGGT
TCCGCGCACATTTCCCCGAAAAGTGCCACCTGACGTCTAAGAAACCATTATTATCATGACATTAACCTAT
AAAAATAGGCGTATCACGAGGCAGAATTTCAGATAAAAAAAATCCTTAGCTTTCGCTAAGGATGATTTCT
GGAATTCGCGGCCGCTGCTAGCCGTAAAGGAGAAGAACTTTTCACTGGAGTTGTCCCAATTCTTGTTGAA
TTAGATGGTGATGTTAATGGGCACAAATTTTCTGTCAGTGGAGAGGGTGAAGGTGATGCAACATACGGAA
AACTTACCCTTAAATTTATTTGCACTACTGGAAAACTACCTGTTCCATGGCCAACACTTGTCACTACTTT
CGGTTATGGTGTTCAATGCTTTGCGAGATACCCAGATCATATGAAACAGCATGACTTTTTCAAGAGTGCC
ATGCCCGAAGGTTATGTACAGGAAAGAACTATATTTTTCAAAGATGACGGGAACTACAAGACACGTGCTG
AAGTCAAGTTTGAAGGTGATACCCTTGTTAATAGAATCGAGTTAAAAGGTATTGATTTTAAAGAAGATGG
AAACATTCTTGGACACAAATTGGAATACAACTATAACTCACACAATGTATACATCATGGCAGACAAACAA
AAGAATGGAATCAAAGTTAACTTCAAAATTAGACACAACATTGAAGATGGAAGCGTTCAACTAGCAGACC
ATTATCAACAAAATACTCCAATTGGCGATGGCCCTGTCCTTTTACCAGACAACCATTACCTGTCCACACA
ATCTGCCCTTTCGAAAGATCCCAACGAAAAGAGAGACCACATGGTCCTTCTTGAGTTTGTAACAGCTGCT
GGGATTACACATGGCATGGATGAACTATACAAATAATAATACTAGAGCCAGGCATCAAATAAAACGAAAG
GCTCAGTCGAAAGACTGGGCCTTTCGTTTTATCTGTTGTTTGTCGGTGAACGCTCTCTACTAGAGTCACA
CTGGCTCACCTTCGGGTGGGCCTTTCTGCGTTTATATACTAGTAGCGGCCGCTGCAGTCCGGCAAAAAAG
GGCAAGGTGTCACCACCCTGCCCTTTTTCTTTAAAACCGAAAAGATTACTTCGCGTTATGCAGGCTTCCT
CGCTCACTGACTCGCTGCGCTCGGTCGTTCGGCTGCGGCGAGCGGTATCAGCTCACTCAAAGGCGGTAAT
ACGGTTATCCACAGAATCAGGGGATAACGCAGGAAAGAACATGTGAGCAAAAGGCCAGCAAAAGGCCAGG
AACCGTAAAAAGGCCGCGTTGCTGGCGTTTTTCCACAGGCTCCGCCCCCCTGACGAGCATCACAAAAATC
GACGCTCAAGTCAGAGGTGGCGAAACCCGACAGGACTATAAAGATACCAGGCGTTTCCCCCTGGAAGCTC
CCTCGTGCGCTCTCCTGTTCCGACCCTGCCGCTTACCGGATACCTGTCCGCCTTTCTCCCTTCGGGAAGC
GTGGCGCTTTCTCATAGCTCACGCTGTAG
Features (pLannotate 1.2.2; 10 found; start..end, strand, type, name):
    612..986     -  CDS            BleoR: antibiotic-binding protein; Sh ble from Streptoalloteichus hindustanus; confers resistance to bleomycin, phleomycin, and Zeocin™
   1144..2001    -  CDS            bla: BLAT_ECOLX - Experimental evidence at protein level: Swiss-Prot protein existence level 1. TEM-type are the most prevalent beta-lactamases in enterobacteria; they hydrolyze the beta-lactam bond in susceptible beta-lactam antibiotics, thus conferring resistance to penicillins and cephalosporins. TEM-3 and TEM-4 are capable of hydrolyzing cefotaxime and ceftazidime. TEM-5 is capable of hydrolyzing ceftazidime. TEM-6 is capable of hydrolyzing ceftazidime and aztreonam. TEM-8/CAZ-2, TEM- 16/CAZ-7 and TEM-24/CAZ-6 are markedly active against ceftazidime. IRT- 4 shows resistance to beta-lactamase in
   2002..2106    -  promoter       AmpR promoter: bla
   2196..2239    -  terminator     bacterial terminator: putative bacterial transcription terminator
   2263..2973    +  CDS            hfriFP: hfriFP is a fluorescent protein published in 2013, derived from Herbaspirillum frisingense.
   2996..3067    +  terminator     rrnB T1 terminator: transcription terminator T1 from the E. coli rrnB gene
   3083..3110    +  terminator     T7Te terminator: phage T7 early transcription terminator
   3117..3137    +  misc_feature   BioBrick suffix: universal suffix for all parts
   3138..3195    +  terminator     his operon terminator: This putative transcriptin terminator from the E. coli his operon has a 2-bp deletion introduced during synthesis. Its efficiency has not been determined.
   3390..379     -  rep_origin     ori (across the origin): high-copy-number ColE1/pMB1/pBR322/pUC origin of replication
