[The description below was written by a language model from this plasmid's Addgene catalogue record and pLannotate feature annotations shown in this document.]
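Description:
70.b_pSTC0-zeo is a small bacterial plasmid (about 3.6 kb) carrying a synthetic, computationally designed gene called "70.b" in a modified pSTC0 backbone. In this variant of the backbone the original kanamycin resistance cassette has been replaced by a Zeocin resistance cassette. The plasmid replicates in E. coli from a high-copy ColE1/pUC-type origin. Selection uses the Sh ble gene (BleoR), whose product binds bleomycin-family antibiotics.

The record does not say which protein family 70.b belongs to, but the feature table offers a strong hint. An open reading frame of about 860 bp sits directly downstream of the AmpR (bla) promoter and is annotated by homology as a TEM-type beta-lactamase. Because the plasmid's stated selection marker is Zeocin rather than ampicillin, this bla-like reading frame is most plausibly the 70.b design itself, expressed from the native bla promoter so that its activity can be assayed independently of plasmid maintenance. That assignment is an inference rather than something stated in the record.

The annotation also finds a separate coding sequence matched to a fluorescent protein, hfriFP. No promoter is annotated for it. It lies just downstream of a putative bacterial terminator on the opposite strand and is followed by the rrnB T1 and T7Te terminators, a BioBrick suffix and a his operon terminator, which together insulate the transcription units. Its role in this plasmid is not described.

The construct comes from work on evolution-informed protein design aimed at improving several functional properties of a protein at once. It presumably serves for expressing and testing this design variant in E. coli.
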