Addgene plasmid #202341: 70.b_pSTC0-zeo
Purpose: Design 70.b in modified pSTC0 vector in which kan resistance cassette is replaced with zeo resistance cassette
Depositing lab: Nicholas Gauthier. Depositing organization: Dana-Farber Cancer Institute. Publication: Simultaneous enhancement of multiple functional properties using evolution-informed protein design. Fram B, Su Y, Truebridge I, Riesselman AJ, Ingraham JB, Passera A, Napier E, Thadani NN, Lim S, Roberts K, Kaur G, Stiffler MA, Marks DS, Bahl CD, Khan AR, Sander C, Gauthier NP. Nat Commun. 2024 Jun 20;15(1):5141. doi: 10.1038/s41467-024-49119-x. PubMed 38902262.
Backbone
  Vector backbone: pSTC0-zeo
Growth in bacteria
  Bacterial resistance: Bleocin (Zeocin), 50 μg/mL
  Growth temperature: 37°C
  Growth strain: DH5alpha
  Copy number: Unknown
Gene/Insert
  Gene/Insert name: 70.b
  Species: Synthetic
Terms and licenses: Academic/Nonprofit Terms; Industry Terms: Not Available to Industry
Depositor comments: Please visit https://doi.org/10.1101/2023.05.09.539914 for bioRxiv preprint.
How to cite: 70.b_pSTC0-zeo was a gift from Nicholas Gauthier (Addgene plasmid # 202341 ; http://n2t.net/addgene:202341 ; RRID:Addgene_202341)
